>Addgene plasmid #174253 | pAPM-miR30-HNRNPR-ts1 | addgene full sequence | sequence record 343449 | Addgene NGS Result
TTTTGCAAAAAGCTCGCGTTGACATTGATTATTGACTAGTTATTAATAGTAATCAATTACGGGGTCATTA
GTTCATAGCCCATATATGGAGTTCCGCGTTACATAACTTACGGTAAATGGCCCGCCTGGCTGACCGCCCA
ACGACCCCCGCCCATTGACGTCAATAATGACGTATGTTCCCATAGTAACGCCAATAGGGACTTTCCATTG
ACGTCAATGGGTGGAGTATTTACGGTAAACTGCCCACTTGGCAGTACATCAAGTGTATCATATGCCAAGT
ACGCCCCCTATTGACGTCAATGACGGTAAATGGCCCGCCTGGCATTATGCCCAGTACATGACCTTATGGG
ACTTTCCTACTTGGCAGTACATCTACGTATTAGTCATCGCTATTACCATGGTGATGCGGTTTTGGCAGTA
CATCAATGGGCGTGGATAGCGGTTTGACTCACGGGGATTTCCAAGTCTCCACCCCATTGACGTCAATGGG
AGTTTGTTTTGGCACCAAAATCAACGGGACTTTCCAAAATGTCGTAACAACTCCGCCCCATTGACGCAAA
TGGGCGGTAGGCGTGTACGGTGGGAGGTCTATATAAGCAGCGCGTTTTGCCTGTACTGGGTCTCTCTGGT
TAGACCAGATCTGAGCCTGGGAGCTCTCTGGCTAACTAGGGAACCCACTGCTTAAGCCTCAATAAAGCTT
GCCTTGAGTGCTTCAAGTAGTGTGTGCCCGTCTGTTGTGAGACTCTGGTAACTAGAGATCCCTCAGACCC
TTTTAGTCAGTGTGGAAAATCTCTAGCAGTGGCGCCCGAACAGGGACTTGAAAGCGAAAGGGAAACCAGA
GGAGCTCTCTCGACGCAGGACTCGGCTTGCTGAAGCGCGCACGGCAAGAGGCGAGGGGCGGCGACTGGTG
AGTACGCCAAAAATTTTGACTAGCGGAGGCTAGAAGGAGAGAGATGGGTGCGAGAGCGTCAGTATTAAGC
GGGGGAGAATTAGATCGCGATGGGAAAAAATTCGGTTAAGGCCAGGGGGAAAGAAAAAATATAAATTAAA
ACATATAGTATGGGCAAGCAGGGAGCTAGAACGATTCGCAGTTAATCCTGGCCTGTTAGAAACATCAGAA
GGCTGTAGACAAATACTGGGACAGCTACAACCATCCCTTCAGACAGGATCAGAAGAACTTAGATCATTAT
ATAATACAGTAGCAACCCTCTATTGTGTGCATCAAAGGATAGAGATAAAAGACACCAAGGAAGCTTTAGA
CAAGATAGAGGAAGAGCAAAACAAAAGTAAGACCACCGCACAGCAAGCGGCCGGCCGCTGATCTTCAGAC
CTGGAGGAGGAGATATGAGGGACAATTGGAGAAGTGAATTATATAAATATAAAGTAGTAAAAATTGAACC
ATTAGGAGTAGCACCCACCAAGGCAAAGAGAAGAGTGGTGCAGAGAGAAAAAAGAGCAGTGGGAATAGGA
GCTTTGTTCCTTGGGTTCTTGGGAGCAGCAGGAAGCACTATGGGCGCAGCGTCAATGACGCTGACGGTAC
AGGCCAGACAATTATTGTCTGGTATAGTGCAGCAGCAGAACAATTTGCTGAGGGCTATTGAGGCGCAACA
GCATCTGTTGCAACTCACAGTCTGGGGCATCAAGCAGCTCCAGGCAAGAATCCTGGCTGTGGAAAGATAC
CTAAAGGATCAACAGCTCCTGGGGATTTGGGGTTGCTCTGGAAAACTCATTTGCACCACTGCTGTGCCTT
GGAATGCTAGTTGGAGTAATAAATCTCTGGAACAGATTTGGAATCACACGACTTGGATGGAGTGGGACAG
AGAAATTAACAATTACACAAGCTTAATACACTCCTTAATTGAAGAATCGCAAAACCAGCAAGAAAAGAAT
GAACAAGAATTATTGGAATTAGATAAATGGGCAAGTTTGTGGAATTGGTTTAACATAACAAATTGGCTGT
GGTATATAAAATTATTCATAATGATAGTAGGAGGCTTGGTAGGTTTAAGAATAGTTTTTGCTGTACTTTC
TATAGTGAATAGAGTTAGGCAGGGATATTCACCATTATCGTTTCAGACCCACCTCCCAACCCCGAGGGGA
CCCGACAGGCCCGAAGGAATAGAAGAAGAAGGTGGAGAGAGAGACAGAGACAGATCCATTCGATTAGTGA
ACGGATCGGCACTGCGTGCGCCAATTCTGCAGACAAATGGCAGTATTCATCCACAATTTTAAAAGAAAAG
GGGGGATTGGGGGGTACAGTGCAGGGGAAAGAATAGTAGACATAATAGCAACAGACATACAAACTAAAGA
ATTACAAAAACAAATTACAAAAATTCAAAATTTTCGGGTTTATTACAGGGACAGCAGAGATCCAGTTTGG
TTAATTAACTGCAGCCCCGATAAAATAAAAGATTTTATTTAGTCTCCAGAAAAAGGGGGGAATGAAAGAC
CCCACCTGTAGGTTTGGCAAGCTAGCTGCAGTAACGCCATTTTGCAAGGCATGGAAAAATACCAAACCAA
GAATAGAGAAGTTCAGATCAAGGGCGGGTACATGAAAATAGCTAACGTTGGGCCAAACAGGATATCTGCG
GTGAGCAGTTTCGGCCCCGGCCCGGGGCCAAGAACAGATGGTCACCGCAGTTTCGGCCCCGGCCCGAGGC
CAAGAACAGATGGTCCCCAGATATGGCCCAACCCTCAGCAGTTTCTTAAGACCCATCAGATGTTTCCAGG
CTCCCCCAAGGACCTGAAATGACCCTGCGCCTTATTTGAATTAACCAATCAGCCTGCTTCTCGCTTCTGT
TCGCGCGCTTCTGCTTCCCGAGCTCTATAAAAGAGCTCACAACCCCTCACTCGGCGCGCCAGTCCTCCGA
CAGACTGAGTCGCCCGGGGGTCTAGAACGCGTGCCGCCATGACCGAATACAAACCTACCGTGAGGCTGGC
TACAAGAGATGATGTCCCAAGGGCTGTGAGAACACTGGCCGCCGCTTTTGCCGATTACCCTGCCACACGC
CACACTGTGGACCCAGATCGGCATATCGAGAGAGTGACTGAGCTGCAGGAACTGTTCCTGACCCGAGTGG
GCCTGGACATTGGGAAGGTCTGGGTCGCAGACGATGGAGCAGCTGTGGCTGTCTGGACCACACCAGAGAG
CGTGGAAGCCGGAGCTGTCTTTGCAGAGATCGGCCCTAGAATGGCAGAACTGAGCGGCTCCAGGCTGGCA
GCACAGCAGCAGATGGAGGGACTGCTGGCCCCACACAGGCCTAAGGAACCAGCATGGTTCCTGGCTACCG
TGGGGGTCTCTCCTGACCATCAGGGCAAAGGACTGGGAAGTGCTGTGGTCCTGCCAGGAGTGGAGGCTGC
AGAACGAGCTGGAGTCCCTGCATTTCTGGAGACCTCTGCTCCACGAAACCTGCCCTTCTATGAACGGCTG
GGCTTTACTGTGACCGCAGATGTGGAGGTCCCCGAAGGACCTAGGACCTGGTGCATGACACGCAAACCCG
GCGCCTGAGCGATCGCCGCGGCCGCCTTCTTAACCCAACAGAAGGCTCGAGAAGGTATATTGCTGTTGAC
AGTGAGCGACTGGTTATACTCTGGATGTAATAGTGAAGCCACAGATGTATTACATCCAGAGTATAACCAG
TTGCCTACTGCCTCGGACTTCAAGGGGCTAGAATTCGGCAGCTGTAGATCTTAGCCACTTTTTAAAAGAA
AAGGGGGGACTGGAAGGGCTAACTGCATCCGGACTGTACTGGGTCTCTCTGGTTAGACCAGATCTGAGCC
TGGGAGCTCTCTGGCTAACTAGGGAACCCACTGCTTAAGCCTCAATAAAGCTTGCCTTGAGTGCTTCAAG
TAGTGTGTGCCCGTCTGTTGTGTGACTCTGGTAACTAGAGATCCCTCAGACCCTTTTAGTCAGTGTGGAA
AATCTCTAGCAGGGCCCGTTTCATGTGAGCAAAAGGCCAGCAAAAGGCCAGGAACCGTAAAAAGGCCGCG
TTGCTGGCGTTTTTCCATAGGCTCCGCCCCCCTGACGAGCATCACAAAAATCGACGCTCAAGTCAGAGGT
GGCGAAACCCGACAGGACTATAAAGATACCAGGCGTTTCCCCCTGGAAGCTCCCTCGTGCGCTCTCCTGT
TCCGACCCTGCCGCTTACCGGATACCTGTCCGCCTTTCTCCCTTCGGGAAGCGTGGCGCTTTCTCATAGC
TCACGCTGTAGGTATCTCAGTTCGGTGTAGGTCGTTCGCTCCAAGCTGGGCTGTGTGCACGAACCCCCCG
TTCAGCCCGACCGCTGCGCCTTATCCGGTAACTATCGTCTTGAGTCCAACCCGGTAAGACACGACTTATC
GCCACTGGCAGCAGCCACTGGTAACAGGATTAGCAGAGCGAGGTATGTAGGCGGTGCTACAGAGTTCTTG
AAGTGGTGGCCTAACTACGGCTACACTAGAAGAACAGTATTTGGTATCTGCGCTCTGCTGAAGCCAGTTA
CCTTCGGAAAAAGAGTTGGTAGCTCTTGATCCGGCAAACAAACCACCGCTGGTAGCGGTGGTTTTTTTGT
TTGCAAGCAGCAGATTACGCGCAGAAAAAAAGGATCTCAAGAAGATCCTTTGATCTTTTCTACGGGGTCT
GACGCTCAGTGGAACGAAAACTCACGTTAAGGGATTTTGGTCATGAGATTATCAAAAAGGATCTTCACCT
AGATCCTTTTAAATTAAAAATGAAGTTTTAAATCAATCTAAAGTATATATGAGTAAACTTGGTCTGACAG
TTACCAATGCTTAATCAGTGAGGCACCTATCTCAGCGATCTGTCTATTTCGTTCATCCATAGTTGCCTGA
CTCCCCGTCGTGTAGATAACTACGATACGGGAGGGCTTACCATCTGGCCCCAGTGCTGCAATGATACCGC
GAGACCCACGCTCACCGGCTCCAGATTTATCAGCAATAAACCAGCCAGCCGGAAGGGCCGAGCGCAGAAG
TGGTCCTGCAACTTTATCCGCCTCCATCCAGTCTATTAATTGTTGCCGGGAAGCTAGAGTAAGTAGTTCG
CCAGTTAATAGTTTGCGCAACGTTGTTGCCATTGCTACAGGCATCGTGGTGTCACGCTCGTCGTTTGGTA
TGGCTTCATTCAGCTCCGGTTCCCAACGATCAAGGCGAGTTACATGATCCCCCATGTTGTGCAAAAAAGC
GGTTAGCTCCTTCGGTCCTCCGATCGTTGTCAGAAGTAAGTTGGCCGCAGTGTTATCACTCATGGTTATG
GCAGCACTGCATAATTCTCTTACTGTCATGCCATCCGTAAGATGCTTTTCTGTGACTGGTGAGTACTCAA
CCAAGTCATTCTGAGAATAGTGTATGCGGCGACCGAGTTGCTCTTGCCCGGCGTCAATACGGGATAATAC
CGCGCCACATAGCAGAACTTTAAAAGTGCTCATCATTGGAAAACGTTCTTCGGGGCGAAAACTCTCAAGG
ATCTTACCGCTGTTGAGATCCAGTTCGATGTAACCCACTCGTGCACCCAACTGATCTTCAGCATCTTTTA
CTTTCACCAGCGTTTCTGGGTGAGCAAAAACAGGAAGGCAAAATGCCGCAAAAAAGGGAATAAGGGCGAC
ACGGAAATGTTGAATACTCATACTCTTCCTTTTTCAATATTATTGAAGCATTTATCAGGGTTATTGTCTC
ATGAGCGGATACATATTTGAATGTATTTAGAAAAATAAACAAATAGGGGTTCCGCGCACATTTCCCCGAA
AAGTGCCACCTGACGTCGACGGATCGGGAGATCTCCCGATCCCCTATGGTGCACTCTCAGTACAATCTGC
TCTGATGCCGCATAGTTAAGCCAGTATCTGCTCCCTGCTTGTGTGTTGGAGGTCGCTGAGTAGTGCGCGA
GCAAAATTTAAGCTACAACAAGGCAAGGCTTGACCGACAATTGCATGAAGAATCTGCTTAGGGTTAGGCG
TTTTGCGCTGCTTCGCGATGTACGGGCCAGATATACGCGCTGTGGAATGTGTGTCAGTTAGGGTGTGGAA
AGTCCCCAGGCTCCCCAGCAGGCAGAAGTATGCAAAGCATGCATCTCAATTAGTCAGCAACCAGGTGTGG
AAAGTCCCCAGGCTCCCCAGCAGGCAGAAGTATGCAAAGCATGCATCTCAATTAGTCAGCAACCATAGTC
CCGCCCCTAACTCCGCCCATCCCGCCCCTAACTCCGCCCAGTTCCGCCCATTCTCCGCCCCATGGCTGAC
TAATTTTTTTTATTTATGCAGAGGCCGAGGCCGCCTCTGCCTCTGAGCTATTCCAGAAGTAGTGAGGAGG
CTTTTTTGGAGGCCTAGGC
Features (pLannotate 1.2.2; 19 found; start..end, strand, type, name):
     21..400     +  enhancer       CMV enhancer: human cytomegalovirus immediate early enhancer
    401..600     +  promoter       CMV promoter: human cytomegalovirus (CMV) immediate early promoter
    618..798     +  LTR            5' LTR (truncated): truncated 5' long terminal repeat (LTR) from HIV-1
    845..970     +  misc_feature   HIV-1 Ψ: packaging signal of human immunodeficiency virus type 1
    954..1292    +  CDS            HIV-1 gag (fragment): gag protein from human immunodeficiency virus 1; gag
   1467..1700    +  misc_feature   RRE: The Rev response element (RRE) of HIV-1 allows for Rev-dependent mRNA export from the nucleus to the cytoplasm.
   2077..2177    +  CDS            Rev (fragment): human immunodeficiency virus 1 (HIV-1) Rev protein; rev; enhances nuclear export of unspliced and incompletely spliced viral mRNAs
   2227..2344    +  misc_feature   cPPT/CTS: central polypurine tract and central termination sequence of HIV-1
   2481..2888    +  promoter       SFFV promoter: spleen focus-forming virus long terminal repeat (LTR) promoter
   2909..3505    +  CDS            pac: PUAC_STRAD - Protein predicted: Swiss-Prot protein existence level 4. Detoxification of puromycin. From Streptomyces alboniger.
   3530..3575    +  ncRNA          5' miR-30a (fragment): sequence upstream of the 71-nt precursor of the human miR-30a microRNA (Zeng et al., 2002) miRNA
   3645..3670    +  ncRNA          3' miR-30a (fragment): sequence downstream of the 71-nt precursor of the human miR-30a microRNA (Zeng et al., 2002) miRNA
   3700..3719    +  misc_feature   cPPT/CTS (fragment): central polypurine tract and central termination sequence of HIV-1
   3751..3931    +  LTR            5' LTR (truncated): truncated 5' long terminal repeat (LTR) from HIV-1
   4002..4590    -  rep_origin     ori: high-copy-number ColE1/pMB1/pBR322/pUC origin of replication
   4761..5621    -  CDS            AmpR: β-lactamase; bla; confers resistance to ampicillin, carbenicillin, and related antibiotics
   5622..5726    -  promoter       AmpR promoter: bla
   5785..5837    -  misc_feature   bom (fragment): basis of mobility region from pBR322
   5999..9       +  promoter       SV40 promoter (across the origin): SV40 enhancer and early promoter
