[The description below was written by a language model from this plasmid's Addgene catalogue record and pLannotate feature annotations shown in this document.]
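Description:
pAPM-miR30-HNRNPR-ts1 is an HIV-1-based lentiviral RNAi vector built on the pAPM-miR30 backbone and designed to knock down human HNRNPR (hnRNP-R). In bacteria it is maintained through a high-copy ColE1/pUC-type origin and selected with ampicillin via the β-lactamase gene. The recorded use of a recombination-deficient strain is typical for plasmids carrying repeated LTR sequences. The annotated full sequence is about 6.3 kb.

The transfer cassette begins with a CMV enhancer/promoter fused to a truncated 5' LTR. This hybrid arrangement drives genomic RNA transcription in packaging cells. It is followed by the Ψ packaging signal with an adjoining gag fragment, the Rev response element for Rev-dependent nuclear export, and the cPPT/CTS, which aids nuclear import of the reverse-transcribed genome. A second truncated LTR closes the proviral unit. The feature tool labels it as a 5' LTR, but its position indicates that it serves as the 3' LTR.

Between these viral elements, a single SFFV promoter drives the puromycin N-acetyltransferase (pac) coding sequence, immediately followed by 5' and 3' miR-30a flanking sequences. The unannotated gap between the flanks corresponds to the position of the HNRNPR-targeting hairpin ("ts1", presumably target site 1). Because the shRNA is embedded in a microRNA scaffold on the same Pol II transcript as the resistance gene, the endogenous miRNA pathway processes it. Puromycin selection therefore enriches for transduced cells that also express the knockdown hairpin.

The associated publication concerns innate immune detection of intron-containing RNA expressed from the HIV-1 provirus, which suggests the vector was used for loss-of-function testing of candidate host factors.
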