Addgene plasmid #174253: pAPM-miR30-HNRNPR-ts1
Purpose: HNRNPR knockdown
Depositing lab: Jeremy Luban. Depositing organization: University of Massachusetts, Worcester. Publication: IFIH1 (MDA5) is required for innate immune detection of intron-containing RNA expressed from the HIV-1 provirus. Guney MH, Nagalekshmi K, McCauley SM, Carbone C, Aydemir O, Luban J. Proc Natl Acad Sci U S A. 2024 Jul 16;121(29):e2404349121. doi: 10.1073/pnas.2404349121. Epub 2024 Jul 10. PubMed 38985764.
Backbone
  Vector backbone: pAPM-miR30
  Vector type: Lentiviral, RNAi
  Selectable markers: Puromycin
Growth in bacteria
  Bacterial resistance: Ampicillin, 100 μg/mL
  Growth temperature: 30°C
  Growth strain: NEB Stable
  Copy number: High Copy
Gene/Insert
  Gene/Insert name: HNRNPR shRNA
  gRNA/shRNA sequence: TTACATCCAGAGTATAACCAGT
  Species: H. sapiens (human)
  Entrez Gene: HNRNPR (a.k.a. HNRPR, NEDDFSB, hnRNP-R)
  Promoter: SFFV
  Cloning method: Restriction Enzyme; 5′ cloning site unknown (unknown if destroyed)
Terms and licenses: Academic/Nonprofit Terms; Industry Terms: Not Available to Industry
Depositor comments: Please visit https://doi.org/10.1101/2023.11.17.567619 for bioRxiv preprint.
How to cite: pAPM-miR30-HNRNPR-ts1 was a gift from Jeremy Luban (Addgene plasmid # 174253 ; http://n2t.net/addgene:174253 ; RRID:Addgene_174253)
